LOCUS       Exported 6081 bp ds-DNA circular SYN 12-MAY-2021
DEFINITION  EGFP under the control of CaMKIIa promoter.
ACCESSION   .
VERSION     .
KEYWORDS    pAAV-CaMKIIa-EGFP
SOURCE      synthetic DNA construct
  ORGANISM  synthetic DNA construct
REFERENCE   1 (bases 1 to 6081)
  AUTHORS   Bryan Roth
  TITLE     Roth lab DREADDs
  JOURNAL   Unpublished
REFERENCE   2 (bases 1 to 6081)
  AUTHORS   .
  TITLE     Direct Submission
  JOURNAL   Exported May 12, 2021 from SnapGene Server 1.1.58
            http://www.snapgene.com
FEATURES             Location/Qualifiers
     source          1..6081
                     /organism="synthetic DNA construct"
                     /mol_type="other DNA"
     repeat_region   1..130
                     /label=AAV2 ITR (alternate)
                     /note="Functional equivalent of wild-type AAV2 ITR"
     promoter        149..1437
                     /label=CaMKII promoter
                     /note="promoter for the mouse calcium/calmodulin-dependent
                     kinase II alpha subunit"
     regulatory      1458..1467
                     /regulatory_class="other"
                     /note="vertebrate consensus sequence for strong initiation
                     of translation (Kozak, 1987)"
     CDS             1464..2180
                     /codon_start=1
                     /product="enhanced GFP"
                     /label=EGFP
                     /translation="MVSKGEELFTGVVPILVELDGDVNGHKFSVSGEGEGDATYGKLTL
                     KFICTTGKLPVPWPTLVTTLTYGVQCFSRYPDHMKQHDFFKSAMPEGYVQERTIFFKDD
                     GNYKTRAEVKFEGDTLVNRIELKGIDFKEDGNILGHKLEYNYNSHNVYIMADKQKNGIK
                     VNFKIRHNIEDGSVQLADHYQQNTPIGDGPVLLPDNHYLSTQSALSKDPNEKRDHMVLL
                     EFVTAAGITLGMDELYK"
     primer_bind     complement(1509..1530)
                     /label=EGFP-N
                     /note="EGFP, reverse primer"
     primer_bind     complement(1770..1789)
                     /label=EXFP-R
                     /note="For distinguishing EGFP variants, reverse primer"
     primer_bind     2117..2138
                     /label=EGFP-C
                     /note="EGFP, forward primer"
     misc_feature    2208..2796
                     /label=WPRE
                     /note="woodchuck hepatitis virus posttranscriptional
                     regulatory element"
     primer_bind     complement(2261..2281)
                     /label=WPRE-R
                     /note="WPRE, reverse primer"
     CDS             complement(2679..2690)
                     /codon_start=1
                     /product="Factor Xa recognition and cleavage site"
                     /label=Factor Xa site
                     /translation="IEGR"
     polyA_signal    2828..3304
                     /label=hGH poly(A) signal
                     /note="human growth hormone polyadenylation signal"
     primer_bind     complement(3027..3046)
                     /label=hGH-PA-R
                     /note="Human growth hormone terminator, reverse primer"
     repeat_region   3344..3484
                     /label=AAV2 ITR
                     /note="inverted terminal repeat of adeno-associated virus
                     serotype 2"
     repeat_region   3344..3473
                     /label=AAV2 ITR
     rep_origin      3559..4014
                     /direction=RIGHT
                     /label=f1 ori
                     /note="f1 bacteriophage origin of replication; arrow
                     indicates direction of (+) strand synthesis"
     primer_bind     complement(3646..3665)
                     /label=F1ori-R
                     /note="F1 origin, reverse primer"
     primer_bind     3856..3877
                     /label=F1ori-F
                     /note="F1 origin, forward primer"
     primer_bind     complement(4031..4050)
                     /label=pRS-marker
                     /note="pRS vectors, use to sequence yeast selectable
                     marker"
     primer_bind     4150..4172
                     /label=pGEX 3'
                     /note="pGEX vectors, reverse primer"
     primer_bind     complement(4210..4228)
                     /label=pBRforEco
                     /note="pBR322 vectors, upsteam of EcoRI site, forward
                     primer"
     promoter        4296..4400
                     /gene="bla"
                     /label=AmpR promoter
     CDS             4401..5261
                     /codon_start=1
                     /gene="bla"
                     /product="beta-lactamase"
                     /label=AmpR
                     /note="confers resistance to ampicillin, carbenicillin, and
                     related antibiotics"
                     /translation="MSIQHFRVALIPFFAAFCLPVFAHPETLVKVKDAEDQLGARVGYI
                     ELDLNSGKILESFRPEERFPMMSTFKVLLCGAVLSRIDAGQEQLGRRIHYSQNDLVEYS
                     PVTEKHLTDGMTVRELCSAAITMSDNTAANLLLTTIGGPKELTAFLHNMGDHVTRLDRW
                     EPELNEAIPNDERDTTMPVAMATTLRKLLTGELLTLASRQQLIDWMEADKVAGPLLRSA
                     LPAGWFIADKSGAGERGSRGIIAALGPDGKPSRIVVIYTTGSQATMDERNRQIAEIGAS
                     LIKHW"
     primer_bind     complement(4619..4638)
                     /label=Amp-R
                     /note="Ampicillin resistance gene, reverse primer"
     rep_origin      5432..6020
                     /direction=RIGHT
                     /label=ori
                     /note="high-copy-number ColE1/pMB1/pBR322/pUC origin of
                     replication"
     primer_bind     5921..5940
                     /label=pBR322ori-F
                     /note="pBR322 origin, forward primer"
ORIGIN
        1 cctgcaggca gctgcgcgct cgctcgctca ctgaggccgc ccgggcgtcg ggcgaccttt
       61 ggtcgcccgg cctcagtgag cgagcgagcg cgcagagagg gagtggccaa ctccatcact
      121 aggggttcct gcggccgcac gcgtttaaca ttatggcctt aggtcacttc atctccatgg
      181 ggttcttctt ctgattttct agaaaatgag atgggggtgc agagagcttc ctcagtgacc
      241 tgcccagggt cacatcagaa atgtcagagc tagaacttga actcagatta ctaatcttaa
      301 attccatgcc ttgggggcat gcaagtacga tatacagaag gagtgaactc attagggcag
      361 atgaccaatg agtttaggaa agaagagtcc agggcagggt acatctacac cacccgccca
      421 gccctgggtg agtccagcca cgttcacctc attatagttg cctctctcca gtcctacctt
      481 gacgggaagc acaagcagaa actgggacag gagccccagg agaccaaatc ttcatggtcc
      541 ctctgggagg atgggtgggg agagctgtgg cagaggcctc aggaggggcc ctgctgctca
      601 gtggtgacag ataggggtga gaaagcagac agagtcattc cgtcagcatt ctgggtctgt
      661 ttggtacttc ttctcacgct aaggtggcgg tgtgatatgc acaatggcta aaaagcaggg
      721 agagctggaa agaaacaagg acagagacag aggccaagtc aaccagacca attcccagag
      781 gaagcaaaga aaccattaca gagactacaa gggggaaggg aaggagagat gaattagctt
      841 cccctgtaaa ccttagaacc cagctgttgc cagggcaacg gggcaatacc tgtctcttca
      901 gaggagatga agttgccagg gtaactacat cctgtctttc tcaaggacca tcccagaatg
      961 tggcacccac tagccgttac catagcaact gcctctttgc cccacttaat cccatcccgt
     1021 ctgttaaaag ggccctatag ttggaggtgg gggaggtagg aagagcgatg atcacttgtg
     1081 gactaagttt gttcgcatcc ccttctccaa ccccctcagt acatcaccct gggggaacag
     1141 ggtccacttg ctcctgggcc cacacagtcc tgcagtattg tgtatataag gccagggcaa
     1201 agaggagcag gttttaaagt gaaaggcagg caggtgttgg ggaggcagtt accggggcaa
     1261 cgggaacagg gcgtttcgga ggtggttgcc atggggacct ggatgctgac gaaggctcgc
     1321 gaggctgtga gcagccacag tgccctgctc agaagcccca agctcgtcag tcaagccggt
     1381 tctccgtttg cactcaggag cacgggcagg cgagtggccc ctagttctgg gggcagctct
     1441 agagcggtac cggatccgcc accatggtga gcaagggcga ggagctgttc accggggtgg
     1501 tgcccatcct ggtcgagctg gacggcgacg taaacggcca caagttcagc gtgtccggcg
     1561 agggcgaggg cgatgccacc tacggcaagc tgaccctgaa gttcatctgc accaccggca
     1621 agctgcccgt gccctggccc accctcgtga ccaccctgac ctacggcgtg cagtgcttca
     1681 gccgctaccc cgaccacatg aagcagcacg acttcttcaa gtccgccatg cccgaaggct
     1741 acgtccagga gcgcaccatc ttcttcaagg acgacggcaa ctacaagacc cgcgccgagg
     1801 tgaagttcga gggcgacacc ctggtgaacc gcatcgagct gaagggcatc gacttcaagg
     1861 aggacggcaa catcctgggg cacaagctgg agtacaacta caacagccac aacgtctata
     1921 tcatggccga caagcagaag aacggcatca aggtgaactt caagatccgc cacaacatcg
     1981 aggacggcag cgtgcagctc gccgaccact accagcagaa cacccccatc ggcgacggcc
     2041 ccgtgctgct gcccgacaac cactacctga gcacccagtc cgccctgagc aaagacccca
     2101 acgagaagcg cgatcacatg gtcctgctgg agttcgtgac cgccgccggg atcactctcg
     2161 gcatggacga gctgtacaag taggaattcg atatcaagct tatcgataat caacctctgg
     2221 attacaaaat ttgtgaaaga ttgactggta ttcttaacta tgttgctcct tttacgctat
     2281 gtggatacgc tgctttaatg cctttgtatc atgctattgc ttcccgtatg gctttcattt
     2341 tctcctcctt gtataaatcc tggttgctgt ctctttatga ggagttgtgg cccgttgtca
     2401 ggcaacgtgg cgtggtgtgc actgtgtttg ctgacgcaac ccccactggt tggggcattg
     2461 ccaccacctg tcagctcctt tccggaactt tcgctttccc cctccctatt gccacggcgg
     2521 aactcatcgc cgcctgcctt gcccgctgct ggacaggggc tcggctgttg ggcactgaca
     2581 attccgtggt gttgtcgggg aaatcatcgt cctttccttg gctgctcgcc tatgttgcca
     2641 cctggattct gcgcgggacg tccttctgct acgtcccttc ggccctcaat ccagcggacc
     2701 ttccttcccg cggcctgctg ccggctctgc ggcctcttcc gcgtcttcgc cttcgccctc
     2761 agacgagtcg gatctccctt tgggccgcct ccccgcatcg ataccgagcg ctgctcgaga
     2821 gatctacggg tggcatccct gtgacccctc cccagtgcct ctcctggccc tggaagttgc
     2881 cactccagtg cccaccagcc ttgtcctaat aaaattaagt tgcatcattt tgtctgacta
     2941 ggtgtccttc tataatatta tggggtggag gggggtggta tggagcaagg ggcaagttgg
     3001 gaagacaacc tgtagggcct gcggggtcta ttgggaacca agctggagtg cagtggcaca
     3061 atcttggctc actgcaatct ccgcctcctg ggttcaagcg attctcctgc ctcagcctcc
     3121 cgagttgttg ggattccagg catgcatgac caggctcagc taatttttgt ttttttggta
     3181 gagacggggt ttcaccatat tggccaggct ggtctccaac tcctaatctc aggtgatcta
     3241 cccaccttgg cctcccaaat tgctgggatt acaggcgtga accactgctc ccttccctgt
     3301 ccttctgatt ttgtaggtaa ccacgtgcgg accgagcggc cgcaggaacc cctagtgatg
     3361 gagttggcca ctccctctct gcgcgctcgc tcgctcactg aggccgggcg accaaaggtc
     3421 gcccgacgcc cgggctttgc ccgggcggcc tcagtgagcg agcgagcgcg cagctgcctg
     3481 caggggcgcc tgatgcggta ttttctcctt acgcatctgt gcggtatttc acaccgcata
     3541 nnnnnnnnnn nnnnnnnnnn nnnnnnnnnn nnnnnnnnnn nnnnnnnnnn nnnnnnnnnn
     3601 nnnnnnnnnn nnnnnnnnnn nnnnnnnnnn nnnnntnnnn nnnnnnnnnn nnnnnnnnnn
     3661 nnnnnnnnnn nnnnnnnnnn nncnnnnnnn nnnnnnnnnn nnnnnnnnnn nnnnnnnnnn
     3721 nnnnnnnnnn nnnnnnnnnn nnnnnnnnnn nnnnnnnnnn nnnnnnnnnn nnnnnnnnnn
     3781 nnnnnnnnnn nnnnnnnnnn nnnnnnnnnn nnnnnnnnnn nnnncctttg acgttggagt
     3841 ccacgttctt taatagtgga ctcttgttcc aaactggaac aacactcaac tctatctcgg
     3901 gctattcttt tgatttataa gggattttgc cgatttcggt ctattggtta aaaaatgagc
     3961 tgatttaaca aaaatttaac gcgaatttta acaaaatatt aacgtttaca attttatggt
     4021 gcactctcag tacaatctgc tctgatgccg catagttaag ccagccccga cacccgccaa
     4081 cacccgctga cgcgccctga cgggcttgtc tgctcccggc atccgcttac agacaagctg
     4141 tgaccgtctc cgggagctgc atgtgtcaga ggttttcacc gtcatcaccg aaacgcgcga
     4201 gacgaaaggg cctcgtgata cgcctatttt tataggttaa tgtcatgata ataatggttt
     4261 cttagacgtc aggtggcact tttcggggaa atgtgcgcgg aacccctatt tgtttatttt
     4321 tctaaataca ttcaaatatg tatccgctca tgagacaata accctgataa atgcttcaat
     4381 aatattgaaa aaggaagagt atgagtattc aacatttccg tgtcgccctt attccctttt
     4441 ttgcggcatt ttgccttcct gtttttgctc acccagaaac gctggtgaaa gtaaaagatg
     4501 ctgaagatca gttgggtgca cgagtgggtt acatcgaact ggatctcaac agcggtaaga
     4561 tccttgagag ttttcgcccc gaagaacgtt ttccaatgat gagcactttt aaagttctgc
     4621 tatgtggcgc ggtattatcc cgtattgacg ccgggcaaga gcaactcggt cgccgcatac
     4681 actattctca gaatgacttg gttgagtact caccagtcac agaaaagcat cttacggatg
     4741 gcatgacagt aagagaatta tgcagtgctg ccataaccat gagtgataac actgcggcca
     4801 acttacttct gacaacgatc ggaggaccga aggagctaac cgcttttttg cacaacatgg
     4861 gggatcatgt aactcgcctt gatcgttggg aaccggagct gaatgaagcc ataccaaacg
     4921 acgagcgtga caccacgatg cctgtagcaa tggcaacaac gttgcgcaaa ctattaactg
     4981 gcgaactact tactctagct tcccggcaac aattaataga ctggatggag gcggataaag
     5041 ttgcaggacc acttctgcgc tcggcccttc cggctggctg gtttattgct gataaatctg
     5101 gagccggtga gcgtgggtct cgcggtatca ttgcagcact ggggccagat ggtaagccct
     5161 cccgtatcgt agttatctac acgacgggga gtcaggcaac tatggatgaa cgaaatagac
     5221 agatcgctga gataggtgcc tcactgatta agcattggta actgtcagac caagtttact
     5281 catatatact ttagattgat ttaaaacttc atttttaatt taaaaggatc taggtgaaga
     5341 tcctttttga taatctcatg accaaaatcc cttaacgtga gttttcgttc cactgagcgt
     5401 cagaccccgt agaaaagatc aaaggatctt cttgagatcc tttttttctg cgcgtaatct
     5461 gctgcttgca aacaaaaaaa ccaccgctac cagcggtggt ttgtttgccg gatcaagagc
     5521 taccaactct ttttccgaag gtaactggct tcagcagagc gcagatacca aatactgttc
     5581 ttctagtgta gccgtagtta ggccaccact tcaagaactc tgtagcaccg cctacatacc
     5641 tcgctctgct aatcctgtta ccagtggctg ctgccagtgg cgataagtcg tgtcttaccg
     5701 ggttggactc aagacgatag ttaccggata aggcgcagcg gtcgggctga acggggggtt
     5761 cgtgcacaca gcccagcttg gagcgaacga cctacaccga actgagatac ctacagcgtg
     5821 agctatgaga aagcgccacg cttcccgaag ggagaaaggc ggacaggtat ccggtaagcg
     5881 gcagggtcgg aacaggagag cgcacgaggg agcttccagg gggaaacgcc tggtatcttt
     5941 atagtcctgt cgggtttcgc cacctctgac ttgagcgtcg atttttgtga tgctcgtcag
     6001 gggggcggag cctatggaaa aacgccagca acgcggcctt tttacggttc ctggcctttt
     6061 gctggccttt tgctcacatg t
//
