[The description below was written by a language model from this plasmid's Addgene catalogue record and the feature table of its GenBank file.]
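Description:
pAAV-CaMKIIa-EGFP is an adeno-associated virus transfer plasmid built on a pAAV backbone and designed to deliver an untagged EGFP reporter to mammalian cells, typically neurons. The expression cassette lies between two AAV2 inverted terminal repeats, which are the only cis elements needed for the intervening DNA to be replicated and packaged into AAV capsids when rep, cap and helper functions are supplied in trans. Outside the ITRs, the plasmid carries a ColE1/pUC-type origin for propagation in E. coli, an f1 phage origin, and a beta-lactamase gene with its own promoter for ampicillin selection. The catalogue entry describes it as low copy even though the annotated origin is of the high-copy type. It also lists a recombination-deficient strain, which fits the tendency of ITRs to rearrange. The catalogue gives a total size of 6092 bp, while the held sequence record is 6081 bp.

Within the ITRs, a roughly 1.3 kb promoter from the mouse calcium/calmodulin-dependent kinase II alpha subunit drives the EGFP coding sequence (originally derived from Aequorea victoria GFP), which is preceded by a Kozak consensus for efficient translation initiation. EGFP was inserted by restriction cloning between BamHI and EcoRI sites, both of which are retained. Downstream, a WPRE enhances transcript stability and expression, and a human growth hormone polyadenylation signal terminates the message. A short annotated Factor Xa site on the reverse strand inside the WPRE is probably an automated annotation match rather than a functional element.

The CaMKIIa promoter is commonly used to bias expression toward excitatory forebrain neurons, so the vector can label such cells. The sequence record associates it with a DREADD plasmid series, where it would plausibly serve as a fluorophore-only control, although the record does not state this. It was deposited as part of a programme developing tools for understudied druggable proteins, and preparations in several AAV serotypes are listed.
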