Addgene plasmid #50469: pAAV-CaMKIIa-EGFP
Purpose: EGFP under the control of CaMKIIa promoter
Depositing lab: Bryan Roth.
Backbone
  Vector backbone: pAAV
  Backbone size w/o insert (bp): 4818
  Total vector size (bp): 6092
  Vector type: AAV
Growth in bacteria
  Bacterial resistance: Ampicillin, 100 μg/mL
  Growth temperature: 37°C
  Growth strain: Stbl3
  Copy number: Low Copy
Gene/Insert
  Gene/Insert name: EGFP
  Species: Aequorea victoria
  Insert size (bp): 726
  Promoter: CaMKIIa
  Tag / fusion protein: N/A
  Cloning method: Restriction Enzyme; 5′ cloning site BamH I (not destroyed); 3′ cloning site EcoR I (not destroyed)
  Sequencing primers: 5′ ATGCTGACGAAGGCTCGCGA; 3′ GCATTAAAGCAGCGTATCCACATAGC
Terms and licenses: Academic/Nonprofit Terms; Industry Terms: Not Available to Industry
Depositor comments: These plasmids were generated as part of the Illuminating the Druggable Genome (IDG) program sponsored by the NIH Common Fund. The goal of this program is to identify, gather, and distribute information and resources for proteins that currently are not well-studied yet belong to commonly drug-targeted protein families: protein kinases, non-olfactory G-protein coupled receptors (GPCRs), and ion channels. The IDG program is designed to develop fundamental research tools for understudied proteins, elucidate their function, and disseminate the IDG-related resources and data to the greater scientific community.
How to cite: pAAV-CaMKIIa-EGFP was a gift from Bryan Roth (Addgene plasmid # 50469 ; http://n2t.net/addgene:50469 ; RRID:Addgene_50469) For viral preps, please replace (Addgene plasmid # 50469) in the above sentence with: (Addgene viral prep # 50469-AAV1), (Addgene viral prep # 50469-AAV2), (Addgene viral prep # 50469-AAV5), (Addgene viral prep # 50469-AAV8), (Addgene viral prep # 50469-AAV9), (Addgene viral prep # 50469-AAVrg), or (Addgene viral prep # 50469-PHPeB)
