>Addgene plasmid #50469 | pAAV-CaMKIIa-EGFP | addgene partial sequence | sequence record 77776 | mCaMKIIa-pro-F2 5'-GGCAAAGAGGAGCAGGTTTT-3'
CTGGATGCTGACGAAGGCTCGCGAGGCTGTGAGCAGCCACAGTGCCCTGCTCAGAAGCCCCAAGCTCGTC
AGTCAAGCCGGTTCTCCGTTTGCACTCAGGAGCACGGGCAGGCGAGTGGCCCCTAGTTCTGGGGGCAGCT
CTAGAGCGGTACCGGATCCGCCACCATGGTGAGCAAGGGCGAGGAGCTGTTCACCGGGGTGGTGCCCATC
CTGGTCGAGCTGGACGGCGACGTAAACGGCCACAAGTTCAGCGTGTCCGGCGAGGGCGAGGGCGATGCCA
CCTACGGCAAGCTGACCCTGAAGTTCATCTGCACCACCGGCAAGCTGCCCGTGCCCTGGCCCACCCTCGT
GACCACCCTGACCTACGGCGTGCAGTGCTTCAGCCGCTACCCCGACCACATGAAGCAGCACGACTTCTTC
AAGTCCGCCATGCCCGAAGGCTACGTCCAGGAGCGCACCATCTTCTTCAAGGACGACGGCAACTACAAGA
CCCGCGCCGAGGTGAAGTTCGAGGGCGACACCCTGGTGAACCGCATCGAGCTGAAGGGCATCGACTTCAA
GGAGGACGGCAACATCCTGGGGCACAAGCTGGAGTACAACTACAACAGCCACAACGTCTATATCATGGCC
GACAAGCAGAAGAACGGCATCAAGGTGAACTTCA
