>Addgene plasmid #50469 | pAAV-CaMKIIa-EGFP | addgene partial sequence | sequence record 78051 | EGFP-C 5'-CATGGTCCTGCTGGAGTTCGTG-3'
GCATGGACGAGCTGTACAAGTAGGAATTCGATATCAAGCTTATCGATAATCAACCTCTGGATTACAAAAT
TTGTGAAAGATTGACTGGTATTCTTAACTATGTTGCTCCTTTTACGCTATGTGGATACGCTGCTTTAATG
CCTTTGTATCATGCTATTGCTTCCCGTATGGCTTTCATTTTCTCCTCCTTGTATAAATCCTGGTTGCTGT
CTCTTTATGAGGAGTTGTGGCCCGTTGTCAGGCAACGTGGCGTGGTGTGCACTGTGTTTGCTGACGCAAC
CCCCACTGGTTGGGGCATTGCCACCACCTGTCAGCTCCTTTCCGGAACTTTCGCTTTCCCCCTCCCTATT
GCCACGGCGGAACTCATCGCCGCCTGCCTTGCCCGCTGCTGGACAGGGGCTCGGCTGTTGGGCACTGACA
ATTCCGTGGTGTTGTCGGGGAAATCATCGTCCTTTCCTTGGCTGCTCGCCTATGTTGCCACCTGGATTCT
GCGCGGGACGTCCTTCTGCTACGTCCCTTCGGCCCTCAATCCAGCGGACCTTCCTTCCCGCGGCCTGCTG
CCGGCTCTGCGGCCTCTTCCGCGTCTTCGCCTTCGCCCTCAGACGAGTCGGATCTCCCTTTGGGCCGCCT
CCCCGCATCGATACCGAGCGCTGCTCGAGAGATCTACGGGTGGCATCCCTGTGACCCCTCCCCAGTGCCT
CTCCTGGCCCTGGAAGTTGCCACTCCAGTGCCCACCAGCCTTGTCCTAATAAAATTAAGTTGCATCATTT
TGTCTGACTAGGTGTCCTTCTATAATATTATGGGGTGGAGGGGGGTGGTATGGAGCAAGGGGCAAGTTGG
GAAGACAACCTGTAGGGCCTGCGGGGTCTATTGGGAACCAAGCTGGA
